>Addgene plasmid #147647 | pLNHA-C1-HsNot8-D40AE42A_U | addgene full sequence | sequence record 360160 | Addgene NGS Result
CGTTACATAACTTACGGTAAATGGCCCGCCTGGCTGACCGCCCAACGACCCCCGCCCATTGACGTCAATA
ATGACGTATGTTCCCATAGTAACGCCAATAGGGACTTTCCATTGACGTCAATGGGTGGAGTATTTACGGT
AAACTGCCCACTTGGCAGTACATCAAGTGTATCATATGCCAAGTACGCCCCCTATTGACGTCAATGACGG
TAAATGGCCCGCCTGGCATTATGCCCAGTACATGACCTTATGGGACTTTCCTACTTGGCAGTACATCTAC
GTATTAGTCATCGCTATTACCATGGTGATGCGGTTTTGGCAGTACATCAATGGGCGTGGATAGCGGTTTG
ACTCACGGGGATTTCCAAGTCTCCACCCCATTGACGTCAATGGGAGTTTGTTTTGGCACCAAAATCAACG
GGACTTTCCAAAATGTCGTAACAACTCCGCCCCATTGACGCAAATGGGCGGTAGGCGTGTACGGTGGGAG
GTCTATATAAGCAGAGCTCTCTGGCTAACTAGAGAACCCACTGCTTACTGGCTTATCGAAATTAATACGA
CTCACTATAGGGAGACCCAAGCTCTAGCGCTACCGGTCGCCACCATGGACGCACAAACACGACGACGTGA
GCGTCGCGCTGAGAAACAAGCTCAATGGAAAGCTGCAAACGGTGGATCTCCTCCACATATGGCTTACCCA
TACGATGTTCCAGATTACGCTCCTCCATCTCGAGCTCAAGCTTCGAATTCTGCAGTCGACGGTACCGCGG
GCCCTGCAGCACTTGTGGAGAATAGCCAGGTTATCTGTGAAGTGTGGGCCAGTAATCTAGAAGAAGAGAT
GAGGAAGATCCGAGAAATCGTGCTCAGTTACAGTTATATTGCCATGGCCACAGCATTTCCAGGTGTTGTG
GTGCGACCAATTGGTGAATTTCGTAGTTCCATAGATTACCAATATCAGCTTCTGCGGTGCAATGTTGACC
TTTTAAAAATTATCCAGCTGGGCCTTACATTCACAAATGAGAAGGGAGAGTATCCTTCTGGAATCAATAC
TTGGCAGTTCAATTTCAAATTTAACCTTACAGAGGACATGTACTCCCAGGATTCCATAGATCTCCTTGCT
AACTCAGGACTACAGTTTCAGAAGCATGAAGAGGAAGGGATTGACACACTGCACTTTGCAGAGCTGCTTA
TGACATCAGGAGTGGTTCTCTGTGACAATGTCAAATGGCTTTCATTTCATAGTGGCTATGATTTTGGCTA
TATGGTAAAGTTGCTTACAGATTCTCGTTTGCCAGAAGAGGAACATGAATTCTTTCATATTCTGAACCTT
TTCTTCCCATCCATTTATGATGTGAAATACCTGATGAAGAGCTGCAAAAATCTTAAGGGAGGTCTTCAGG
AAGTTGCTGATCAGTTGGATTTGCAGAGGATTGGAAGGCAGCACCAGGCAGGCTCAGACTCACTGCTGAC
AGGAATGGCTTTCTTTAGGATGAAAGAGTTGTTTTTTGAGGACAGCATTGATGATGCCAAGTACTGTGGG
CGGCTCTATGGCTTAGGCACAGGAGTGGCCCAGAAGCAGAATGAGGATGTGGACTCTGCCCAGGAGAAGA
TGAGCATCCTGGCGATTATCAACAACATGCAGCAGTGAGGATCCACCGGATCTAGATAACTGATCATAAT
CAGCCATACCACATTTGTAGAGGTTTTACTTGCTTTAAAAAACCTCCCACACCTCCCCCTGAACCTGAAA
CATAAAATGAATGCAATTGTTGTTGTTAACTTGTTTATTGCAGCTTATAATGGTTACAAATAAAGCAATA
GCATCACAAATTTCACAAATAAAGCATTTTTTTCACTGCATTCTAGTTGTGGTTTGTCCAAACTCATCAA
TGTATCTTAACGCGTAAATTGTAAGCGTTAATATTTTGTTAAAATTCGCGTTAAATTTTTGTTAAATCAG
CTCATTTTTTAACCAATAGGCCGAAATCGGCAAAATCCCTTATAAATCAAAAGAATAGACCGAGATAGGG
T
[37 nt withheld, positions 2032-2068]
AAAGAACGTGGACTCCAACGTCAAAGG
[49 nt withheld, positions 2096-2144]
T
[91 nt withheld, positions 2146-2236]
G
[124 nt withheld, positions 2238-2361]
CAGGTGGCACTTTTCGGGGAAATGTGCGCGGAACCCCTATTTGTTTATTTTTCTAAATACATTCAAATAT
GTATCCGCTCATGAGACAATAACCCTGATAAATGCTTCAATAATATTGAAAAAGGAAGAGTCCTGAGGCG
GAAAGAACCAGCTGTGGAATGTGTGTCAGTTAGGGTGTGGAAAGTCCCCAGGCTCCCCAGCAGGCAGAAG
TATGCAAAGCATGCATCTCAATTAGTCAGCAACCAGGTGTGGAAAGTCCCCAGGCTCCCCAGCAGGCAGA
AGTATGCAAAGCATGCATCTCAATTAGTCAGCAACCATAGTCCCGCCCCTAACTCCGCCCATCCCGCCCC
TAACTCCGCCCAGTTCCGCCCATTCTCCGCCCCATGGCTGACTAATTTTTTTTATTTATGCAGAGGCCGA
GGCCGCCTCGGCCTCTGAGCTATTCCAGAAGTAGTGAGGAGGCTTTTTTGGAGGCCTAGGCTTTTGCAAA
GATCGATCAAGAGACAGGATGAGGATCGTTTCGCATGATTGAACAAGATGGATTGCACGCAGGTTCTCCG
GCCGCTTGGGTGGAGAGGCTATTCGGCTATGACTGGGCACAACAGACAATCGGCTGCTCTGATGCCGCCG
TGTTCCGGCTGTCAGCGCAGGGGCGCCCGGTTCTTTTTGTCAAGACCGACCTGTCCGGTGCCCTGAATGA
ACTGCAAGACGAGGCAGCGCGGCTATCGTGGCTGGCCACGACGGGCGTTCCTTGCGCAGCTGTGCTCGAC
GTTGTCACTGAAGCGGGAAGGGACTGGCTGCTATTGGGCGAAGTGCCGGGGCAGGATCTCCTGTCATCTC
ACCTTGCTCCTGCCGAGAAAGTATCCATCATGGCTGATGCAATGCGGCGGCTGCATACGCTTGATCCGGC
TACCTGCCCATTCGACCACCAAGCGAAACATCGCATCGAGCGAGCACGTACTCGGATGGAAGCCGGTCTT
GTCGATCAGGATGATCTGGACGAAGAGCATCAGGGGCTCGCGCCAGCCGAACTGTTCGCCAGGCTCAAGG
CGAGCATGCCCGACGGCGAGGATCTCGTCGTGACCCATGGCGATGCCTGCTTGCCGAATATCATGGTGGA
AAATGGCCGCTTTTCTGGATTCATCGACTGTGGCCGGCTGGGTGTGGCGGACCGCTATCAGGACATAGCG
TTGGCTACCCGTGATATTGCTGAAGAGCTTGGCGGCGAATGGGCTGACCGCTTCCTCGTGCTTTACGGTA
TCGCCGCTCCCGATTCGCAGCGCATCGCCTTCTATCGCCTTCTTGACGAGTTCTTCTGAGCGGGACTCTG
GGGTTCGAAATGACCGACCAAGCGACGCCCAACCTGCCATCACGAGATTTCGATTCCACCGCCGCCTTCT
ATGAAAGGTTGGGCTTCGGAATCGTTTTCCGGGACGCCGGCTGGATGATCCTCCAGCGCGGGGATCTCAT
GCTGGAGTTCTTCGCCCACCCTAGGGGGAGGCTAACTGAAACACGGAAGGAGACAATACCGGAAGGAACC
CGCGCTATGACGGCAATAAAAAGACAGAATAAAACGCACGGTGTTGGGTCGTTTGTTCATAAACGCGGGG
TTCGGTCCCAGGGCTGGCACTCTGTCGATACCCCACCGAGACCCCATTGGGGCCAATACGCCCGCGTTTC
TTCCTTTTCCCCACCCCACCCCCCAAGTTCGGGTGAAGGCCCAGGGCTCGCAGCCAACGTCGGGGCGGCA
GGCCCTGCCATAGCCTCAGGTTACTCATATATACTTTAGATTGATTTAAAACTTCATTTTTAATTTAAAA
GGATCTAGGTGAAGATCCTTTTTGATAATCTCATGACCAAAATCCCTTAACGTGAGTTTTCGTTCCACTG
AGCGTCAGACCCCGTAGAAAAGATCAAAGGATCTTCTTGAGATCCTTTTTTTCTGCGCGTAATCTGCTGC
TTGCAAACAAAAAAACCACCGCTACCAGCGGTGGTTTGTTTGCCGGATCAAGAGCTACCAACTCTTTTTC
CGAAGGTAACTGGCTTCAGCAGAGCGCAGATACCAAATACTGTTCTTCTAGTGTAGCCGTAGTTAGGCCA
CCACTTCAAGAACTCTGTAGCACCGCCTACATACCTCGCTCTGCTAATCCTGTTACCAGTGGCTGCTGCC
AGTGGCGATAAGTCGTGTCTTACCGGGTTGGACTCAAGACGATAGTTACCGGATAAGGCGCAGCGGTCGG
GCTGAACGGGGGGTTCGTGCACACAGCCCAGCTTGGAGCGAACGACCTACACCGAACTGAGATACCTACA
GCGTGAGCTATGAGAAAGCGCCACGCTTCCCGAAGGGAGAAAGGCGGACAGGTATCCGGTAAGCGGCAGG
GTCGGAACAGGAGAGCGCACGAGGGAGCTTCCAGGGGGAAACGCCTGGTATCTTTATAGTCCTGTCGGGT
TTCGCCACCTCTGACTTGAGCGTCGATTTTTGTGATGCTCGTCAGGGGGGCGGAGCCTATGGAAAAACGC
CAGCAACGCGGCCTTTTTACGGTTCCTGGCCTTTTGCTGGCCTTTTGCTCACATGTTCTTTCCTGCGTTA
TCCCCTGATTCTGTGGATAACCGTATTACCGCCATGCATTAGTTATTAATAGTAATCAATTACGGGGTCA
TTAGTTCATAGCCCATATATGGAGTTCCG
Features (pLannotate 1.2.2; 18 found; start..end, strand, type, name):
      1..304     +  enhancer       CMV enhancer: human cytomegalovirus immediate early enhancer
    305..508     +  promoter       CMV promoter: human cytomegalovirus (CMV) immediate early promoter
    504..537     +  LTR            5' LTR (truncated) (fragment): truncated 5' long terminal repeat (LTR) from HIV-1
    553..571     +  promoter       T7 promoter: promoter for bacteriophage T7 RNA polymerase
    695..721     +  CDS            3xHA (fragment): three tandem HA epitope tags
    727..774     +  misc_feature   MCS (fragment): multiple cloning site
    773..1645    +  CDS            CNOT8: CNOT8_HUMAN - Also known as CALIF, POP2. Experimental evidence at protein level: Swiss-Prot protein existence level 1. Has 3'-5' poly(A) exoribonuclease activity for synthetic poly(A) RNA substrate. Its function seems to be partially redundant with that of CNOT7. Catalytic component of the CCR4-NOT complex which is linked to various cellular processes including bulk mRNA degradation, miRNA-mediated repression, translational repression during translational initiation and general transcription regulation. During miRNA-mediated repression the complex seems also to act as translational repressor d
   1671..1755    +  CDS            large T antigen (fragment): large T antigen from SV40 (simian virus 40)
   1778..1899    +  polyA_signal   SV40 poly(A) signal: SV40 polyadenylation signal
   1933..2361    -  rep_origin     f1 ori (sequence partly withheld): f1 bacteriophage origin of replication; arrow indicates direction of (+) strand synthesis
   2388..2492    +  promoter       AmpR promoter: bla
   2494..2851    +  promoter       SV40 promoter: SV40 enhancer and early promoter
   2886..3680    +  CDS            NeoR/KanR: aminoglycoside phosphotransferase from Tn5; aph(3')-II (or nptII); confers resistance to neomycin, kanamycin, and G418 (Geneticin®)
   3701..3853    +  CDS            ble (fragment): BLE_KLEPN - Experimental evidence at protein level: Swiss-Prot protein existence level 1. Binding protein with a strong affinity to the bleomycin family of antibiotics. Binds to CL990; an antimitotic-antibiotic compound. From Klebsiella pneumoniae.
   3912..3959    +  polyA_signal   HSV TK poly(A) signal: herpes simplex virus thymidine kinase polyadenylation signal (Cole and Stacy, 1985)
   4050..4066    -  polyA_signal   bGH poly(A) signal (fragment): bovine growth hormone polyadenylation signal
   4288..4876    +  rep_origin     ori: high-copy-number ColE1/pMB1/pBR322/pUC origin of replication
   4991..5050    +  enhancer       CMV enhancer (fragment): human cytomegalovirus immediate early enhancer
