[The description below was written by a language model from this plasmid's Addgene catalogue record and pLannotate feature annotations shown in this document.]
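Description:
pLNHA-C1-HsNot8-D40AE42A_U is a roughly 5 kb mammalian expression plasmid encoding a double point mutant (D40A, E42A) of human CNOT8 (also called POP2, CAF1 or CALIF). The catalogue lists the backbone as unknown. The annotated layout does, however, show a typical "C1"-style arrangement in which the tag sits upstream of a multiple cloning site. The CMV immediate early enhancer and promoter drive transcription, and an SV40 polyadenylation signal terminates it. Just upstream of the cloning-site remnant is a short HA epitope annotation, so the protein should carry an N-terminal HA tag. The "LN" in the plasmid name hints at an additional N-terminal element such as a lambda N tethering peptide, but neither the catalogue fields nor the feature table identifies one. Small hits to an HIV-1 LTR, SV40 large T antigen, ble and the bGH poly(A) signal are only fragments, most likely residual backbone sequence or annotation artefacts rather than functional parts.

The plasmid replicates in E. coli from a high-copy ColE1/pUC origin and also carries an f1 origin. A single Tn5 NeoR/KanR gene sits behind tandem bacterial (bla) and SV40 early promoters and ends with the HSV TK polyadenylation signal. It confers kanamycin resistance in bacteria and could allow G418 selection in mammalian cells.

CNOT8 is a catalytic 3'-5' poly(A) exoribonuclease subunit of the CCR4-NOT deadenylase complex. The record does not state the effect of the two substitutions, though alanine replacement of acidic residues in a nuclease is a common way to produce a catalytically inactive form. The associated study examined recruitment of CCR4-NOT to nonsense-codon-containing mRNAs by SMG5-SMG7 through POP2, so the construct fits use in mRNA decay and interaction assays in human cells.
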