Addgene plasmid #147647: pLNHA-C1-HsNot8-D40AE42A_U
Purpose: Mammalian Expression of HsNot8-D40AE42A
Depositing lab: Elisa Izaurralde. Depositing organization: Max Planck Institute for Developmental Biology. Publication: The SMG5-SMG7 heterodimer directly recruits the CCR4-NOT deadenylase complex to mRNAs containing nonsense codons via interaction with POP2. Loh B, Jonas S, Izaurralde E. Genes Dev. 2013 Oct 1;27(19):2125-38. doi: 10.1101/gad.226951.113. PubMed 24115769.
Backbone
  Vector backbone: Unknown
  Vector type: Mammalian Expression
Growth in bacteria
  Bacterial resistance: Kanamycin, 50 μg/mL
  Growth temperature: 37°C
  Growth strain: DH5alpha
  Copy number: High Copy
Gene/Insert
  Gene/Insert name: HsNot8-D40AE42A (alt names: CAF1; CALIF, hCAF1, POP2, CNOT8)
  Species: H. sapiens (human)
  Entrez Gene: CNOT8 (a.k.a. CAF1, CALIF, Caf1b, POP2, hCAF1)
  Cloning method: Unknown
Terms and licenses: Academic/Nonprofit Terms; Industry Terms: Not Available to Industry
Depositor comments: sequence based on NCBI:NM_004779.4. Plasmids from this collection were made available to the research community and donated after the lab closed. Please note that the sequence provided by the depositing laboratory may be theoretical/predicted or based on Sanger sequencing results. There may be discrepancies between sequencing results obtained by Addgene and the depositor sequence. If an Addgene verified sequence is not available, please contact before placing your order to request that our lab fully sequence the plasmid.
How to cite: pLNHA-C1-HsNot8-D40AE42A_U was a gift from Elisa Izaurralde (Addgene plasmid # 147647 ; http://n2t.net/addgene:147647 ; RRID:Addgene_147647)
